Addgene plasmid #143854: TFORF1852
Purpose: Lentiviral vector for overexpressing transcription factor ORFs with unique 24-bp barcodes. Barcodes facilitate identification of transcription factors in pooled screens.
Depositing lab: Feng Zhang. Depositing organization: Broad Institute. Publication: A transcription factor atlas of directed differentiation. Joung J, Ma S, Tay T, Geiger-Schuller KR, Kirchgatterer PC, Verdine VK, Guo B, Arias-Garcia MA, Allen WE, Singh A, Kuksenko O, Abudayyeh OO, Gootenberg JS, Fu Z, Macrae RK, Buenrostro JD, Regev A, Zhang F. Cell. 2023 Jan 5;186(1):209-229.e26. doi: 10.1016/j.cell.2022.11.026. PubMed 36608654.
Backbone
  Vector backbone: pLX_TRC317
  Backbone manufacturer: Broad Institute Genetic Perturbation Platform
  Backbone size w/o insert (bp): 8264
  Vector type: Mammalian Expression, Lentiviral
  Selectable markers: Puromycin
Growth in bacteria
  Bacterial resistance: Ampicillin, 100 μg/mL
  Growth temperature: 37°C
  Growth strain: NEB Stable
  Copy number: High Copy
Gene/Insert
  Gene/Insert name: SOX18
  Species: H. sapiens (human)
  Insert size (bp): 1256
  Entrez Gene: SOX18 (a.k.a. HLTRS, HLTS)
  Promoter: EF1a
  Cloning method: Unknown
  Sequencing primers: 5′ GGGTGGAGACTGAAGTTAGGCCAG; 3′ CACATAGCGTAAAAGGAGCAACATAG
Terms and licenses: Academic/Nonprofit Terms; Industry Terms: Not Available to Industry
Depositor comments: NM_018419,ENST00000340356 . The transcription factor ORF portion of this plasmid was synthesized by Genewiz. Please test multiple small colonies in case of plasmid recombination. To make this collection available in a timely manner, a portion of this collection was not fully sequenced by Addgene. If an Addgene verified full plasmid sequence is not available, please contact us prior to placing an order to request the full sequence.
How to cite: TFORF1852 was a gift from Feng Zhang (Addgene plasmid # 143854 ; http://n2t.net/addgene:143854 ; RRID:Addgene_143854)
