[The description below was written by a language model from this plasmid's Addgene catalogue record and pLannotate feature annotations shown in this document.]
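Description:
TFORF1852 is a third-generation, self-inactivating lentiviral expression plasmid built on the pLX_TRC317 backbone and carrying the human transcription factor SOX18 as its open reading frame. It belongs to a large barcoded transcription factor ORF collection in which each construct carries a unique 24-bp barcode, so that the factor delivered to a cell can be identified by sequencing in pooled overexpression screens, such as directed differentiation screens. In bacteria the plasmid is maintained through a high-copy ColE1/pUC-type origin and ampicillin resistance (AmpR). An f1 origin and remnants of a lac/lacZα cloning region flanked by T3 and T7 promoters are also present in the backbone. The depositor notes that recombination can occur, as is common for LTR-containing plasmids.

The viral cassette begins with an RSV promoter fused to a truncated HIV-1 5' LTR, which allows Tat-independent production of genomic RNA. This is followed by the Ψ packaging signal with a gag fragment and the Rev response element for nuclear export of the unspliced genome. Within the transfer region, an SV40 early promoter drives puromycin N-acetyltransferase for selection of transduced mammalian cells. A cPPT/CTS element, which aids nuclear import of the preintegration complex, comes next. The EF-1α promoter then drives constitutive expression of the SOX18 coding sequence, and no epitope tag is annotated on it. Downstream lie a short annotated U6 promoter fragment, WPRE to enhance transcript stability and expression, and the ΔU3 3' LTR, which inactivates the viral promoter after integration. The barcode is not annotated in the feature table, so its exact position is not given by the record. SOX18 is a transcriptional activator involved in cardiovascular development and lymphatic endothelial differentiation.
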