Features (pLannotate 1.2.2; 31 found; start..end, strand, type, name):
      5..231     +  promoter       RSV promoter: Rous sarcoma virus enhancer/promoter
    232..412     +  LTR            5' LTR (truncated): truncated 5' long terminal repeat (LTR) from HIV-1
    459..584     +  misc_feature   HIV-1 Ψ: packaging signal of human immunodeficiency virus type 1
    568..931     +  CDS            HIV-1 gag (fragment): gag protein from human immunodeficiency virus 1; gag
   1077..1310    +  misc_feature   RRE: The Rev response element (RRE) of HIV-1 allows for Rev-dependent mRNA export from the nucleus to the cytoplasm.
   1687..1713    +  CDS            Rev (fragment): human immunodeficiency virus 1 (HIV-1) Rev protein; rev; enhances nuclear export of unspliced and incompletely spliced viral mRNAs
   1720..1743    +  promoter       SV40 promoter (fragment): SV40 early promoter
   1744..1815    +  promoter       SV40 promoter (fragment): SV40 enhancer and early promoter
   1839..1974    +  rep_origin     SV40 ori: SV40 origin of replication
   2020..2616    +  CDS            PuroR (fragment): puromycin N-acetyltransferase; pac from Streptomyces; confers resistance to puromycin
   2665..2782    +  misc_feature   cPPT/CTS: central polypurine tract and central termination sequence of HIV-1
   2847..2913    +  CDS            small t antigen (fragment): SV40 (simian virus 40) small t antigen
   2920..4098    +  promoter       EF-1α promoter: strong constitutive promoter for human elongation factor EF-1α
   4115..5266    +  CDS            SOX18 (sequence withheld): SOX18_HUMAN - Experimental evidence at protein level: Swiss-Prot protein existence level 1. Transcriptional activator that binds to the consensus sequence 5'-AACAAAG-3' in the promoter of target genes and plays an essential role in embryonic cardiovascular development and lymphangiogenesis. Activates transcription of PROX1 and other genes coding for lymphatic endothelial markers. Plays an essential role in triggering the differentiation of lymph vessels, but is not required for the maintenance of differentiated lymphatic endothelial cells. Plays an important role in postnatal angiogenesis, whe
   5282..5335    +  promoter       U6 promoter (fragment): RNA polymerase III promoter for human U6 snRNA
   5377..5965    +  misc_feature   WPRE: woodchuck hepatitis virus posttranscriptional regulatory element
   6016..6035    +  misc_feature   cPPT/CTS (fragment): central polypurine tract and central termination sequence of HIV-1
   6037..6270    +  LTR            3' LTR (ΔU3): self-inactivating 3' long terminal repeat (LTR) from HIV-1
   6348..6469    +  polyA_signal   SV40 poly(A) signal: SV40 polyadenylation signal
   6509..6644    +  rep_origin     SV40 ori: SV40 origin of replication
   6665..6683    -  promoter       T7 promoter: promoter for bacteriophage T7 RNA polymerase
   6691..6846    +  CDS            lacZα (fragment): LacZα fragment of β-galactosidase; lacZ fragment
   6851..7279    +  rep_origin     f1 ori (sequence partly withheld): f1 bacteriophage origin of replication; arrow indicates direction of (+) strand synthesis
   7332..7436    +  promoter       AmpR promoter: bla
   7437..8297    +  CDS            AmpR: β-lactamase; bla; confers resistance to ampicillin, carbenicillin, and related antibiotics
   8468..9056    +  rep_origin     ori: high-copy-number ColE1/pMB1/pBR322/pUC origin of replication
   9239..9331    +  CDS            lacI (fragment): lac repressor; lacI; The lac repressor binds to the lac operator to inhibit transcription in E. coli. This inhibition can be relieved by adding lactose or isopropyl-β-D-thiogalactopyranoside (IPTG).
   9344..9365    +  protein_bind   CAP binding site: CAP binding activates transcription in the presence of cAMP. E. coli catabolite activator protein
   9380..9410    +  promoter       lac promoter: promoter for the E. coli lac operon
   9418..9434    +  protein_bind   lac operator: The lac repressor binds to the lac operator to inhibit transcription in E. coli. This inhibition can be relieved by adding lactose or isopropyl-β-D-thiogalactopyranoside (IPTG). lac repressor encoded by lacI
   9479..9497    +  promoter       T3 promoter: promoter for bacteriophage T3 RNA polymerase
>Addgene plasmid #143854 | TFORF1852 | addgene full sequence | sequence record 385786 | Addgene NGS Result
TTAATGTAGTCTTATGCAATACTCTTGTAGTCTTGCAACATGGTAACGATGAGTTAGCAACATGCCTTAC
AAGGAGAGAAAAAGCACCGTGCATGCCGATTGGTGGAAGTAAGGTGGTACGATCGTGCCTTATTAGGAAG
GCAACAGACGGGTCTGACATGGATTGGACGAACCACTGAATTGCCGCATTGCAGAGATATTGTATTTAAG
TGCCTAGCTCGATACATAAACGGGTCTCTCTGGTTAGACCAGATCTGAGCCTGGGAGCTCTCTGGCTAAC
TAGGGAACCCACTGCTTAAGCCTCAATAAAGCTTGCCTTGAGTGCTTCAAGTAGTGTGTGCCCGTCTGTT
GTGTGACTCTGGTAACTAGAGATCCCTCAGACCCTTTTAGTCAGTGTGGAAAATCTCTAGCAGTGGCGCC
CGAACAGGGACTTGAAAGCGAAAGGGAAACCAGAGGAGCTCTCTCGACGCAGGACTCGGCTTGCTGAAGC
GCGCACGGCAAGAGGCGAGGGGCGGCGACTGGTGAGTACGCCAAAAATTTTGACTAGCGGAGGCTAGAAG
GAGAGAGATGGGTGCGAGAGCGTCAGTATTAAGCGGGGGAGAATTAGATCGCGATGGGAAAAAATTCGGT
TAAGGCCAGGGGGAAAGAAAAAATATAAATTAAAACATATAGTATGGGCAAGCAGGGAGCTAGAACGATT
CGCAGTTAATCCTGGCCTGTTAGAAACATCAGAAGGCTGTAGACAAATACTGGGACAGCTACAACCATCC
CTTCAGACAGGATCAGAAGAACTTAGATCATTATATAATACAGTAGCAACCCTCTATTGTGTGCATCAAA
GGATAGAGATAAAAGACACCAAGGAAGCTTTAGACAAGATAGAGGAAGAGCAAAACAAAAGTAAGACCAC
CGCACAGCAAGCGGCCGCTGATCTTCAGACCTGGAGGAGGAGATATGAGGGACAATTGGAGAAGTGAATT
ATATAAATATAAAGTAGTAAAAATTGAACCATTAGGAGTAGCACCCACCAAGGCAAAGAGAAGAGTGGTG
CAGAGAGAAAAAAGAGCAGTGGGAATAGGAGCTTTGTTCCTTGGGTTCTTGGGAGCAGCAGGAAGCACTA
TGGGCGCAGCGTCAATGACGCTGACGGTACAGGCCAGACAATTATTGTCTGGTATAGTGCAGCAGCAGAA
CAATTTGCTGAGGGCTATTGAGGCGCAACAGCATCTGTTGCAACTCACAGTCTGGGGCATCAAGCAGCTC
CAGGCAAGAATCCTGGCTGTGGAAAGATACCTAAAGGATCAACAGCTCCTGGGGATTTGGGGTTGCTCTG
GAAAACTCATTTGCACCACTGCTGTGCCTTGGAATGCTAGTTGGAGTAATAAATCTCTGGAACAGATTTG
GAATCACACGACCTGGATGGAGTGGGACAGAGAAATTAACAATTACACAAGCTTAATACACTCCTTAATT
GAAGAATCGCAAAACCAGCAAGAAAAGAATGAACAAGAATTATTGGAATTAGATAAATGGGCAAGTTTGT
GGAATTGGTTTAACATAACAAATTGGCTGTGGTATATAAAATTATTCATAATGATAGTAGGAGGCTTGGT
AGGTTTAAGAATAGTTTTTGCTGTACTTTCTATAGTGAATAGAGTTAGGCAGGGATATTCACCATTATCG
TTTCAGACCCACCTCCCAACCCCGAGGGGACCCATGCATTGCATCTCAATTAGTCAGCAACCAGGTGTGG
AAAGTCCCCAGGCTCCCCAGCAGGCAGAAGTATGCAAAGCATGCGTCTCAATTAGTCAGCAACCATAGTC
CCGCCCCTAACTCCGCCCATCCCGCCCCTAACTCCGCCCAGTTCCGCCCATTCTCCGCCCCATGGCTGAC
TAATTTTTTTTATTTATGCAGAGGCCGAGGCCGCCTCGGCCTCTGAGCTATTCCAGAAGTAGTGAGGAGG
CTTTTTTGGAGGCCTAGGCTTTTGCAAAAAGCTTTCTAGAGGTACCACCGGAGCTTACCATGACCGAGTA
CAAGCCCACGGTGCGCCTCGCCACCCGCGACGACGTCCCCAGGGCCGTACGCACCCTCGCCGCCGCGTTC
GCCGACTACCCCGCCACGCGCCACACCGTCGATCCGGACCGCCACATCGAGCGGGTCACCGAGCTGCAAG
AACTCTTCCTCACGCGCGTCGGGCTCGACATCGGCAAGGTGTGGGTCGCGGACGACGGCGCCGCCGTGGC
GGTCTGGACCACGCCGGAGAGCGTCGAAGCGGGGGCGGTGTTCGCCGAGATCGGCCCGCGCATGGCCGAG
TTGAGCGGTTCCCGGCTGGCCGCGCAGCAACAGATGGAAGGCCTCCTGGCGCCGCACCGGCCCAAGGAGC
CCGCGTGGTTCCTGGCCACCGTCGGCGTCTCGCCCGACCACCAGGGCAAGGGTCTGGGCAGCGCCGTCGT
GCTCCCCGGAGTGGAGGCGGCCGAGCGCGCCGGGGTGCCCGCCTTCCTGGAGACCTCCGCGCCCCGCAAC
CTCCCCTTCTACGAGCGGCTCGGCTTCACCGTCACCGCCGACGTCGAGGTGCCCGAAGGACCGCGCACCT
GGTGCATGACCCGCAAGCCCGGTGCCAGTTAACGAATTCTAGATCTTGAGACAAATGGCAGTATTCATCC
ACAATTTTAAAAGAAAAGGGGGGATTGGGGGGTACAGTGCAGGGGAAAGAATAGTAGACATAATAGCAAC
AGACATACAAACTAAAGAATTACAAAAACAAATTACAAAAATTCAAAATTTTCGGGTTTATTACAGGGAC
AGCAGAGATCCACTTTGGCGCCGGCTCGAGGCCTGCAGGTGCAAAGATGGATAAAGTTTTAAACAGAGAG
GAATCTTTGCAGCTAATGGACCTTCTAGGTCTTGAAAGGAGTGGGAATTGGCTCCGGTGCCCGTCAGTGG
GCAGAGCGCACATCGCCCACAGTCCCCGAGAAGTTGGGGGGAGGGGTCGGCAATTGAACCGGTGCCTAGA
GAAGGTGGCGCGGGGTAAACTGGGAAAGTGATGTCGTGTACTGGCTCCGCCTTTTTCCCGAGGGTGGGGG
AGAACCGTATATAAGTGCAGTAGTCGCCGTGAACGTTCTTTTTCGCAACGGGTTTGCCGCCAGAACACAG
GTAAGTGCCGTGTGTGGTTCCCGCGGGCCTGGCCTCTTTACGGGTTATGGCCCTTGCGTGCCTTGAATTA
CTTCCACCTGGCTGCAGTACGTGATTCTTGATCCCGAGCTTCGGGTTGGAAGTGGGTGGGAGAGTTCGAG
GCCTTGCGCTTAAGGAGCCCCTTCGCCTCGTGCTTGAGTTGAGGCCTGGCCTGGGCGCTGGGGCCGCCGC
GTGCGAATCTGGTGGCACCTTCGCGCCTGTCTCGCTGCTTTCGATAAGTCTCTAGCCATTTAAAATTTTT
GATGACCTGCTGCGACGCTTTTTTTCTGGCAAGATAGTCTTGTAAATGCGGGCCAAGATCTGCACACTGG
TATTTCGGTTTTTGGGGCCGCGGGCGGCGACGGGGCCCGTGCGTCCCAGCGCACATGTTCGGCGAGGCGG
GGCCTGCGAGCGCGGCCACCGAGAATCGGACGGGGGTAGTCTCAAGCTGGCCGGCCTGCTCTGGTGCCTG
GCCTCGCGCCGCCGTGTATCGCCCCGCCCTGGGCGGCAAGGCTGGCCCGGTCGGCACCAGTTGCGTGAGC
GGAAAGATGGCCGCTTCCCGGCCCTGCTGCAGGGAGCTCAAAATGGAGGACGCGGCGCTCGGGAGAGCGG
GCGGGTGAGTCACCCACACAAAGGAAAAGGGCCTTTCCGTCCTCAGCCGTCGCTTCATGTGACTCCACGG
AGTACCGGGCGCCGTCCAGGCACCTCGATTAGTTCTCGAGCTTTTGGAGTACGTCGTCTTTAGGTTGGGG
GGAGGGGTTTTATGCGATGGAGTTTCCCCACACTGAGTGGGTGGAGACTGAAGTTAGGCCAGCTTGGCAC
TTGATGTAATTCTCCTTGGAATTTGCCCTTTTTGAGTTTGGATCTTGGTTCATTCTCAAGCCTCAGACAG
TGGTTCAAAGTTTTTTTCTTCCATTTCAGGTGTCGTGAGGCTAGCACCGCCACC
[1152 nt withheld, positions 4115-5266]
TAGTAATGAACTAGTCCGTAACTTGAAAGTATTTCGATTTCTTGGCTTTATATATCTTGTGGAAAGGACG
AGATTCGCGTCCCTCTAATTAGGTGACGCGTTAAGTCGACAATCAACCTCTGGATTACAAAATTTGTGAA
AGATTGACTGGTATTCTTAACTATGTTGCTCCTTTTACGCTATGTGGATACGCTGCTTTAATGCCTTTGT
ATCATGCTATTGCTTCCCGTATGGCTTTCATTTTCTCCTCCTTGTATAAATCCTGGTTGCTGTCTCTTTA
TGAGGAGTTGTGGCCCGTTGTCAGGCAACGTGGCGTGGTGTGCACTGTGTTTGCTGACGCAACCCCCACT
GGTTGGGGCATTGCCACCACCTGTCAGCTCCTTTCCGGGACTTTCGCTTTCCCCCTCCCTATTGCCACGG
CGGAACTCATCGCCGCCTGCCTTGCCCGCTGCTGGACAGGGGCTCGGCTGTTGGGCACTGACAATTCCGT
GGTGTTGTCGGGGAAATCATCGTCCTTTCCTTGGCTGCTCGCCTGTGTTGCCACCTGGATTCTGCGCGGG
ACGTCCTTCTGCTACGTCCCTTCGGCCCTCAATCCAGCGGACCTTCCTTCCCGCGGCCTGCTGCCGGCTC
TGCGGCCTCTTCCGCGTCTTCGCCTTCGCCCTCAGACGAGTCGGATCTCCCTTTGGGCCGCCTCCCCGCG
TCGACTTTAAGACCAATGACTTACAAGGCAGCTGTAGATCTTAGCCACTTTTTAAAAGAAAAGGGGGGAC
TGGAAGGGCTAATTCACTCCCAACGAAGACAAGATCTGCTTTTTGCTTGTACTGGGTCTCTCTGGTTAGA
CCAGATCTGAGCCTGGGAGCTCTCTGGCTAACTAGGGAACCCACTGCTTAAGCCTCAATAAAGCTTGCCT
TGAGTGCTTCAAGTAGTGTGTGCCCGTCTGTTGTGTGACTCTGGTAACTAGAGATCCCTCAGACCCTTTT
AGTCAGTGTGGAAAATCTCTAGCAGTACGTATAGTAGTTCATGTCATCTTATTATTCAGTATTTATAACT
TGCAAAGAAATGAATATCAGAGAGTGAGAGGAACTTGTTTATTGCAGCTTATAATGGTTACAAATAAAGC
AATAGCATCACAAATTTCACAAATAAAGCATTTTTTTCACTGCATTCTAGTTGTGGTTTGTCCAAACTCA
TCAATGTATCTTATCATGTCTGGCTCTAGCTATCCCGCCCCTAACTCCGCCCATCCCGCCCCTAACTCCG
CCCAGTTCCGCCCATTCTCCGCCCCATGGCTGACTAATTTTTTTTATTTATGCAGAGGCCGAGGCCGCCT
CGGCCTCTGAGCTATTCCAGAAGTAGTGAGGAGGCTTTTTTGGAGGCCTAGGGACGTACCCAATTCGCCC
TATAGTGAGTCGTATTACGCGCGCTCACTGGCCGTCGTTTTACAACGTCGTGACTGGGAAAACCCTGGCG
TTACCCAACTTAATCGCCTTGCAGCACATCCCCCTTTCGCCAGCTGGCGTAATAGCGAAGAGGCCCGCAC
CGATCGCCCTTCCCAACAGTTGCGCAGCCTGAATGGCGAATGGG
[124 nt withheld, positions 6851-6974]
C
[91 nt withheld, positions 6976-7066]
A
[49 nt withheld, positions 7068-7116]
CCTTTGACGTTGGAGTCCACGTTCTTT
[37 nt withheld, positions 7144-7180]
ACCCTATCTCGGTCTATTCTTTTGATTTATAAGGGATTTTGCCGATTTCGGCCTATTGGTTAAAAAATGA
GCTGATTTAACAAAAATTTAACGCGAATTTTAACAAAATATTAACGCTTACAATTTAGGTGGCACTTTTC
GGGGAAATGTGCGCGGAACCCCTATTTGTTTATTTTTCTAAATACATTCAAATATGTATCCGCTCATGAG
ACAATAACCCTGATAAATGCTTCAATAATATTGAAAAAGGAAGAGTATGAGTATTCAACATTTCCGTGTC
GCCCTTATTCCCTTTTTTGCGGCATTTTGCCTTCCTGTTTTTGCTCACCCAGAAACGCTGGTGAAAGTAA
AAGATGCTGAAGATCAGTTGGGTGCACGAGTGGGTTACATCGAACTGGATCTCAACAGCGGTAAGATCCT
TGAGAGTTTTCGCCCCGAAGAACGTTTTCCAATGATGAGCACTTTTAAAGTTCTGCTATGTGGCGCGGTA
TTATCCCGTATTGACGCCGGGCAAGAGCAACTCGGTCGCCGCATACACTATTCTCAGAATGACTTGGTTG
AGTACTCACCAGTCACAGAAAAGCATCTTACGGATGGCATGACAGTAAGAGAATTATGCAGTGCTGCCAT
AACCATGAGTGATAACACTGCGGCCAACTTACTTCTGACAACGATCGGAGGACCGAAGGAGCTAACCGCT
TTTTTGCACAACATGGGGGATCATGTAACTCGCCTTGATCGTTGGGAACCGGAGCTGAATGAAGCCATAC
CAAACGACGAGCGTGACACCACGATGCCTGTAGCAATGGCAACAACGTTGCGCAAACTATTAACTGGCGA
ACTACTTACTCTAGCTTCCCGGCAACAATTAATAGACTGGATGGAGGCGGATAAAGTTGCAGGACCACTT
CTGCGCTCGGCCCTTCCGGCTGGCTGGTTTATTGCTGATAAATCTGGAGCCGGTGAGCGTGGGTCTCGCG
GTATCATTGCAGCACTGGGGCCAGATGGTAAGCCCTCCCGTATCGTAGTTATCTACACGACGGGGAGTCA
GGCAACTATGGATGAACGAAATAGACAGATCGCTGAGATAGGTGCCTCACTGATTAAGCATTGGTAACTG
TCAGACCAAGTTTACTCATATATACTTTAGATTGATTTAAAACTTCATTTTTAATTTAAAAGGATCTAGG
TGAAGATCCTTTTTGATAATCTCATGACCAAAATCCCTTAACGTGAGTTTTCGTTCCACTGAGCGTCAGA
CCCCGTAGAAAAGATCAAAGGATCTTCTTGAGATCCTTTTTTTCTGCGCGTAATCTGCTGCTTGCAAACA
AAAAAACCACCGCTACCAGCGGTGGTTTGTTTGCCGGATCAAGAGCTACCAACTCTTTTTCCGAAGGTAA
CTGGCTTCAGCAGAGCGCAGATACCAAATACTGTTCTTCTAGTGTAGCCGTAGTTAGGCCACCACTTCAA
GAACTCTGTAGCACCGCCTACATACCTCGCTCTGCTAATCCTGTTACCAGTGGCTGCTGCCAGTGGCGAT
AAGTCGTGTCTTACCGGGTTGGACTCAAGACGATAGTTACCGGATAAGGCGCAGCGGTCGGGCTGAACGG
GGGGTTCGTGCACACAGCCCAGCTTGGAGCGAACGACCTACACCGAACTGAGATACCTACAGCGTGAGCT
ATGAGAAAGCGCCACGCTTCCCGAAGGGAGAAAGGCGGACAGGTATCCGGTAAGCGGCAGGGTCGGAACA
GGAGAGCGCACGAGGGAGCTTCCAGGGGGAAACGCCTGGTATCTTTATAGTCCTGTCGGGTTTCGCCACC
TCTGACTTGAGCGTCGATTTTTGTGATGCTCGTCAGGGGGGCGGAGCCTATGGAAAAACGCCAGCAACGC
GGCCTTTTTACGGTTCCTGGCCTTTTGCTGGCCTTTTGCTCACATGTTCTTTCCTGCGTTATCCCCTGAT
TCTGTGGATAACCGTATTACCGCCTTTGAGTGAGCTGATACCGCTCGCCGCAGCCGAACGACCGAGCGCA
GCGAGTCAGTGAGCGAGGAAGCGGAAGAGCGCCCAATACGCAAACCGCCTCTCCCCGCGCGTTGGCCGAT
TCATTAATGCAGCTGGCACGACAGGTTTCCCGACTGGAAAGCGGGCAGTGAGCGCAACGCAATTAATGTG
AGTTAGCTCACTCATTAGGCACCCCAGGCTTTACACTTTATGCTTCCGGCTCGTATGTTGTGTGGAATTG
TGAGCGGATAACAATTTCACACAGGAAACAGCTATGACCATGATTACGCCAAGCGCGCAATTAACCCTCA
CTAAAGGGAACAAAAGCTGGAGCTGCAAGC
