>Addgene plasmid #143854 | TFORF1852 | depositor partial sequence | sequence record 283689 | Insert
ACCGCCACC
[1152 nt withheld, positions 10-1161]
TAGTAATGAACTAGTCCGTAACTTGAAAGTATTTCGATTTCTTGGCTTTATATATCTTGTGGAAAGGACG
AGATTCGCGTCCCTCTAATTAGGTG
