>Addgene plasmid #143854 | TFORF1852 | depositor partial sequence | sequence record 283690 | Barcode
GATTCGCGTCCCTCTAATTAGGTG
